Addgene plasmid #79613: pRS315e_pGal-dCas9-SH3
Purpose: Expresses dCas9-SH3 in yeast cells
Depositing lab: Akihiko Kondo. Depositing organization: Kobe University. Publication: Targeted nucleotide editing using hybrid prokaryotic and vertebrate adaptive immune systems. Nishida K, Arazoe T, Yachie N, Banno S, Kakimoto M, Tabata M, Mochizuki M, Miyabe A, Araki M, Hara KY, Shimatani Z, Kondo A. Science. 2016 Aug 4. pii: aaf8729. 10.1126/science.aaf8729 PubMed 27492474.
Backbone
  Vector backbone: pRS315
  Backbone size w/o insert (bp): 6000
  Total vector size (bp): 11380
  Modifications to backbone: EcoRI site is mutated in Leu2
  Vector type: Yeast Expression
  Selectable markers: LEU2
Growth in bacteria
  Bacterial resistance: Ampicillin, 100 μg/mL
  Growth temperature: 37°C
  Growth strain: DH5alpha
  Copy number: High Copy
Gene/Insert
  Gene/Insert name: SpCas9
  Species: Streptococcus pyogenes
  Mutation: D10A and H840A for nuclease deficient Cas9
  Promoter: pGal1
  Tag / fusion protein: SH3 domain (C terminal on insert)
  Cloning method: Gibson Cloning
  Sequencing primers: 5′ caggaaacagctatgac; 3′ gtaaaacgacggccagt
Resource information
  A portion of this plasmid was derived from a plasmid made by: This is derived from Addgene plasmid ID43804.
Terms and licenses: Academic/Nonprofit Terms; Industry Terms: Not Available to Industry
How to cite: pRS315e_pGal-dCas9-SH3 was a gift from Akihiko Kondo (Addgene plasmid # 79613 ; http://n2t.net/addgene:79613 ; RRID:Addgene_79613)
