[The description below was written by a language model from this plasmid's Addgene catalogue record and pLannotate feature annotations shown in this document.]
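Description:
pRS315e_pGal-dCas9-SH3 is a yeast expression plasmid of about 11.4 kb built on the pRS315 shuttle backbone. It is a centromeric vector: the CEN6/ARS element lets it replicate and segregate stably at low copy in Saccharomyces cerevisiae. The LEU2 gene, under its own promoter, allows selection in leucine auxotrophs. The "e" backbone variant carries a mutation that removes the EcoRI site within LEU2. In E. coli the plasmid is maintained at high copy through a ColE1/pUC-type origin and selected with ampicillin via the β-lactamase gene. An f1 origin and the usual pBluescript-derived remnants (lac promoter/operator, lacZα fragment, T3 and T7 promoters) flank the cloning region. Several other short annotated fragments, such as lacI, rop, bom and the neighbouring yeast ORF pieces, appear to be backbone remnants rather than functional parts.

The payload is a galactose-inducible expression cassette. The Gal4-regulated GAL1,10 promoter region drives Streptococcus pyogenes Cas9 carrying the D10A and H840A substitutions. These inactivate both nuclease domains, giving a catalytically dead, RNA-guided DNA-binding protein (dCas9). Its C terminus is fused to an SH3 domain, which the feature table identifies as a fragment matching human CRK, and the cassette ends at the ADH1 terminator. SH3 domains bind short proline-rich peptide ligands, so the fusion can act as a programmable docking platform for a partner protein carrying such a ligand. This fits the associated work on targeted nucleotide editing with hybrid CRISPR and vertebrate immune-system components. No guide RNA cassette or partner effector is annotated on this plasmid, so these would have to be supplied separately. The record notes that part of the construct derives from an earlier deposited plasmid.
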