Features (pLannotate 1.2.2; 24 found; start..end, strand, type, name):
     70..573     -  misc_feature   CEN/ARS: S. cerevisiae CEN6 centromere fused to an autonomously replicating sequence
    610..714     +  promoter       AmpR promoter: bla
    715..1575    +  CDS            AmpR: β-lactamase; bla; confers resistance to ampicillin, carbenicillin, and related antibiotics
   1746..2334    +  rep_origin     ori: high-copy-number ColE1/pMB1/pBR322/pUC origin of replication
   2517..2609    +  CDS            lacI (fragment): lac repressor; lacI; The lac repressor binds to the lac operator to inhibit transcription in E. coli. This inhibition can be relieved by adding lactose or isopropyl-β-D-thiogalactopyranoside (IPTG).
   2622..2643    +  protein_bind   CAP binding site: CAP binding activates transcription in the presence of cAMP. E. coli catabolite activator protein
   2658..2688    +  promoter       lac promoter: promoter for the E. coli lac operon
   2692..2714    +  protein_bind   lac operator (fragment): The lac repressor binds to the lac operator to inhibit transcription in E. coli. This inhibition can be relieved by adding lactose or isopropyl-β-D-thiogalactopyranoside (IPTG). lac repressor encoded by lacI
   2757..2775    +  promoter       T3 promoter: promoter for bacteriophage T3 RNA polymerase
   2852..3516    +  promoter       GAL1,10 promoter: GAL1 and GAL10 genes of S. cerevisiae; divergent inducible promoter, regulated by Gal4
   3519..7622    +  CDS            Cas9: Cas9 (Csn1) endonuclease from the Streptococcus pyogenes Type II CRISPR/Cas system generates RNA-guided double strand breaks in DNA
   7686..7856    +  CDS            CRK (fragment): CRK_HUMAN - Experimental evidence at protein level: Swiss-Prot protein existence level 1. [Isoform Crk-II]: Regulates cell adhesion, spreading and migration (PubMed:31311869). Mediates attachment-induced MAPK8 activation, membrane ruffling and cell motility in a Rac-dependent manner. Involved in phagocytosis of apoptotic cells and cell motility via its interaction with DOCK1 and DOCK4 (PubMed:19004829). May regulate the EFNA5-EPHA3 signaling (By similarity). From Homo sapiens (Human).
   7959..8146    +  terminator     ADH1 terminator: S. cerevisiae ADH1; transcription terminator for the S. cerevisiae alcohol dehydrogenase 1 (ADH1) gene
   8183..8228    -  terminator     T7 terminator: transcription terminator for bacteriophage T7 RNA polymerase
   8265..8283    -  promoter       T7 promoter: promoter for bacteriophage T7 RNA polymerase
   8286..8443    +  CDS            lacZα (fragment): LacZα fragment of β-galactosidase; lacZ fragment
   8451..8906    +  rep_origin     f1 ori (sequence partly withheld): f1 bacteriophage origin of replication; arrow indicates direction of (+) strand synthesis
   8907..8959    -  misc_feature   bom (fragment): basis of mobility region from pBR322
   8966..9058    +  CDS            YCC1_YEAST (fragment): Protein uncertain: Swiss-Prot protein existence level 5. From Saccharomyces cerevisiae (strain ATCC 204508 / S288c) (Baker's yeast).
   9206..9610    +  promoter       LEU2 promoter: S. cerevisiae LEU2
   9623..10717   +  CDS            LEU2: 3-isopropylmalate dehydrogenase, required for leucine biosynthesis; S. cerevisiae LEU2; yeast auxotrophic marker
  11079..11180   -  CDS            NFS1 (fragment): NFS1_YEAST - Also known as SPL1 From Saccharomyces cerevisiae (strain ATCC 204508 / S288c) (Baker's yeast).
  11193..11243   -  misc_feature   bom (fragment): basis of mobility region from pBR322
  11345..1       -  CDS            rop (fragment) (across the origin): Rop protein, which maintains plasmids at low copy number; rop
>Addgene plasmid #79613 | pRS315e_pGal-dCas9-SH3 | depositor full sequence | sequence record 151412 | pRS315e_pGal-dCas9-SH3 sequence 11379 bps
GACGAAAGGGCCTCGTGATACGCCTATTTTTATAGGTTAATGTCATGATAATAATGGTTTCTTAGGACGG
ATCGCTTGCCTGTAACTTACACGCGCCTCGTATCTTTTAATGATGGAATAATTTGGGAATTTACTCTGTG
TTTATTTATTTTTATGTTTTGTATTTGGATTTTAGAAAGTAAATAAAGAAGGTAGAAGAGTTACGGAATG
AAGAAAAAAAAATAAACAAAGGTTTAAAAAATTTCAACAAAAAGCGTACTTTACATATATATTTATTAGA
CAAGAAAAGCAGATTAAATAGATATACATTCGATTAACGATAAGTAAAATGTAAAATCACAGGATTTTCG
TGTGTGGTCTTCTACACAGACAAGATGAAACAATTCGGCATTAATACCTGAGAGCAGGAAGAGCAAGATA
AAAGGTAGTATTTGTTGGCGATCCCCCTAGAGTCTTTTACATCTTCGGAAAACAAAAACTATTTTTTCTT
TAATTTCTTTTTTTACTTTCTATTTTTAATTTATATATTTATATTAAAAAATTTAAATTATAATTATTTT
TATAGCACGTGATGAAAAGGACCCAGGTGGCACTTTTCGGGGAAATGTGCGCGGAACCCCTATTTGTTTA
TTTTTCTAAATACATTCAAATATGTATCCGCTCATGAGACAATAACCCTGATAAATGCTTCAATAATATT
GAAAAAGGAAGAGTATGAGTATTCAACATTTCCGTGTCGCCCTTATTCCCTTTTTTGCGGCATTTTGCCT
TCCTGTTTTTGCTCACCCAGAAACGCTGGTGAAAGTAAAAGATGCTGAAGATCAGTTGGGTGCACGAGTG
GGTTACATCGAACTGGATCTCAACAGCGGTAAGATCCTTGAGAGTTTTCGCCCCGAAGAACGTTTTCCAA
TGATGAGCACTTTTAAAGTTCTGCTATGTGGCGCGGTATTATCCCGTATTGACGCCGGGCAAGAGCAACT
CGGTCGCCGCATACACTATTCTCAGAATGACTTGGTTGAGTACTCACCAGTCACAGAAAAGCATCTTACG
GATGGCATGACAGTAAGAGAATTATGCAGTGCTGCCATAACCATGAGTGATAACACTGCGGCCAACTTAC
TTCTGACAACGATCGGAGGACCGAAGGAGCTAACCGCTTTTTTTCACAACATGGGGGATCATGTAACTCG
CCTTGATCGTTGGGAACCGGAGCTGAATGAAGCCATACCAAACGACGAGCGTGACACCACGATGCCTGTA
GCAATGGCAACAACGTTGCGCAAACTATTAACTGGCGAACTACTTACTCTAGCTTCCCGGCAACAATTAA
TAGACTGGATGGAGGCGGATAAAGTTGCAGGACCACTTCTGCGCTCGGCCCTTCCGGCTGGCTGGTTTAT
TGCTGATAAATCTGGAGCCGGTGAGCGTGGGTCTCGCGGTATCATTGCAGCACTGGGGCCAGATGGTAAG
CCCTCCCGTATCGTAGTTATCTACACGACGGGCAGTCAGGCAACTATGGATGAACGAAATAGACAGATCG
CTGAGATAGGTGCCTCACTGATTAAGCATTGGTAACTGTCAGACCAAGTTTACTCATATATACTTTAGAT
TGATTTAAAACTTCATTTTTAATTTAAAAGGATCTAGGTGAAGATCCTTTTTGATAATCTCATGACCAAA
ATCCCTTAACGTGAGTTTTCGTTCCACTGAGCGTCAGACCCCGTAGAAAAGATCAAAGGATCTTCTTGAG
ATCCTTTTTTTCTGCGCGTAATCTGCTGCTTGCAAACAAAAAAACCACCGCTACCAGCGGTGGTTTGTTT
GCCGGATCAAGAGCTACCAACTCTTTTTCCGAAGGTAACTGGCTTCAGCAGAGCGCAGATACCAAATACT
GTCCTTCTAGTGTAGCCGTAGTTAGGCCACCACTTCAAGAACTCTGTAGCACCGCCTACATACCTCGCTC
TGCTAATCCTGTTACCAGTGGCTGCTGCCAGTGGCGATAAGTCGTGTCTTACCGGGTTGGACTCAAGACG
ATAGTTACCGGATAAGGCGCAGCGGTCGGGCTGAACGGGGGGTTCGTGCACACAGCCCAGCTTGGAGCGA
ACGACCTACACCGAACTGAGATACCTACAGCGTGAGCATTGAGAAAGCGCCACGCTTCCCGAAGGGAGAA
AGGCGGACAGGTATCCGGTAAGCGGCAGGGTCGGAACAGGAGAGCGCACGAGGGAGCTTCCAGGGGGGAA
CGCCTGGTATCTTTATAGTCCTGTCGGGTTTCGCCACCTCTGACTTGAGCGTCGATTTTTGTGATGCTCG
TCAGGGGGGCCGAGCCTATGGAAAAACGCCAGCAACGCGGCCTTTTTACGGTTCCTGGCCTTTTGCTGGC
CTTTTGCTCACATGTTCTTTCCTGCGTTATCCCCTGATTCTGTGGATAACCGTATTACCGCCTTTGAGTG
AGCTGATACCGCTCGCCGCAGCCGAACGACCGAGCGCAGCGAGTCAGTGAGCGAGGAAGCGGAAGAGCGC
CCAATACGCAAACCGCCTCTCCCCGCGCGTTGGCCGATTCATTAATGCAGCTGGCACGACAGGTTTCCCG
ACTGGAAAGCGGGCAGTGAGCGCAACGCAATTAATGTGAGTTACCTCACTCATTAGGCACCCCAGGCTTT
ACACTTTATGCTTCCGGCTCCTATGTTGTGTGGAATTGTGAGCGGATAACAATTTCACACAGGAAACAGC
TATGACCATGATTACGCCAAGCTCGGAATTAACCCTCACTAAAGGGAACAAAAGCTGGTACCGGGCCCGA
ATTCTCTCCTTCTCTTAGGTGGCAGAGCAGGTGGAGGGTCGACCATACTAGTTTCAAAAATTCTTACTTT
TTTTTTGGATGGACGCAAAGAAGTTTAATAATCATATTACATGGCATTACCACCATATACATATCCATAT
ACATATCCATATCTAATCTTACTTATATGTTGTGGAAATGTAAAGAGCCCCATTATCTTAGCCTAAAAAA
ACCTTCTCTTTGGAACTTTCAGTAATACGCTTAACTGCTCATTGCTATATTGAAGTACGGATTAGAAGCC
GCCGAGCGGGTGACAGCCCTCCGAAGGAAGACTCTCCTCCGTGCGTCCTCGTCTTCACCGGTCGCGTTCC
TGAAACGCAGATGTGCCTCGCGCCGCACTGCTCCGAACAATAAAGATTCTACAATACTAGCTTTTATGGT
TATGAAGAGGAAAAATTGGCAGTAACCTGGCCCCACAAACCTTCAAATGAACGAATCAAATTAACAACCA
TAGGATGATAATGCGATTAGTTTTTTAGCCTTATTTCTGGGGTAATTAATCAGCGAAGCGATGATTTTTG
ATCTATTAACAGATATATAAATGCAAAAACTGCATAACCACTTTAACTAATACTTTCAACATTTTCGGTT
TGTATTACTTCTTATTCAAATGTAATAAAAGTATCAACAAAAAATTGTTAATATACCTCTATACTTTAAC
GTCAAGGAGAAAAAACCCATGGACAAGAAGTACTCCATTGGGCTCGCTATCGGCACAAACAGCGTCGGTT
GGGCCGTCATTACGGACGAGTACAAGGTGCCGAGCAAAAAATTCAAAGTTCTGGGCAATACCGATCGCCA
CAGCATAAAGAAGAACCTCATTGGCGCCCTCCTGTTCGACTCCGGGGAGACGGCCGAAGCCACGCGGCTC
AAAAGAACAGCACGGCGCAGATATACCCGCAGAAAGAATCGGATCTGCTACCTGCAGGAGATCTTTAGTA
ATGAGATGGCTAAGGTGGATGACTCTTTCTTCCATAGGCTGGAGGAGTCCTTTTTGGTGGAGGAGGATAA
AAAGCACGAGCGCCACCCAATCTTTGGCAATATCGTGGACGAGGTGGCGTACCATGAAAAGTACCCAACC
ATATATCATCTGAGGAAGAAGCTTGTAGACAGTACTGATAAGGCTGACTTGCGGTTGATCTATCTCGCGC
TGGCGCATATGATCAAATTTCGGGGACACTTCCTCATCGAGGGGGACCTGAACCCAGACAACAGCGATGT
CGACAAACTCTTTATCCAACTGGTTCAGACTTACAATCAGCTTTTCGAAGAGAACCCGATCAACGCATCC
GGAGTTGACGCCAAAGCAATCCTGAGCGCTAGGCTGTCCAAATCCCGGCGGCTCGAAAACCTCATCGCAC
AGCTCCCTGGGGAGAAGAAGAACGGCCTGTTTGGTAATCTTATCGCCCTGTCACTCGGGCTGACCCCCAA
CTTTAAATCTAACTTCGACCTGGCCGAAGATGCCAAGCTTCAACTGAGCAAAGACACCTACGATGATGAT
CTCGACAATCTGCTGGCCCAGATCGGCGACCAGTACGCAGACCTTTTTTTGGCGGCAAAGAACCTGTCAG
ACGCCATTCTGCTGAGTGATATTCTGCGAGTGAACACGGAGATCACCAAAGCTCCGCTGAGCGCTAGTAT
GATCAAGCGCTATGATGAGCACCACCAAGACTTGACTTTGCTGAAGGCCCTTGTCAGACAGCAACTGCCT
GAGAAGTACAAGGAAATTTTCTTCGATCAGTCTAAAAATGGCTACGCCGGATACATTGACGGCGGAGCAA
GCCAGGAGGAATTTTACAAATTTATTAAGCCCATCTTGGAAAAAATGGACGGCACCGAGGAGCTGCTGGT
AAAGCTTAACAGAGAAGATCTGTTGCGCAAACAGCGCACTTTCGACAATGGAAGCATCCCCCACCAGATT
CACCTGGGCGAACTGCACGCTATCCTCAGGCGGCAAGAGGATTTCTACCCCTTTTTGAAAGATAACAGGG
AAAAGATTGAGAAAATCCTCACATTTCGGATACCCTACTATGTAGGCCCCCTCGCCCGGGGAAATTCCAG
ATTCGCGTGGATGACTCGCAAATCAGAAGAGACCATCACTCCCTGGAACTTCGAGGAAGTCGTGGATAAG
GGGGCCTCTGCCCAGTCCTTCATCGAAAGGATGACTAACTTTGATAAAAATCTGCCTAACGAAAAGGTGC
TTCCTAAACACTCTCTGCTGTACGAGTACTTCACAGTTTATAACGAGCTCACCAAGGTCAAATACGTCAC
AGAAGGGATGAGAAAGCCAGCATTCCTGTCTGGAGAGCAGAAGAAAGCTATCGTGGACCTCCTCTTCAAG
ACGAACCGGAAAGTTACCGTGAAACAGCTCAAAGAAGACTATTTCAAAAAGATTGAATGTTTCGACTCTG
TTGAAATCAGCGGAGTGGAGGATCGCTTCAACGCATCCCTGGGAACGTATCACGATCTCCTGAAAATCAT
TAAAGACAAGGACTTCCTGGACAATGAGGAGAACGAGGACATTCTTGAGGACATTGTCCTCACCCTTACG
TTGTTTGAAGATAGGGAGATGATTGAAGAACGCTTGAAAACTTACGCTCATCTCTTCGACGACAAAGTCA
TGAAACAGCTCAAGAGGCGCCGATATACAGGATGGGGGCGGCTGTCAAGAAAACTGATCAATGGGATCCG
AGACAAGCAGAGTGGAAAGACAATCCTGGATTTTCTTAAGTCCGATGGATTTGCCAACCGGAACTTCATG
CAGTTGATCCATGATGACTCTCTCACCTTTAAGGAGGACATCCAGAAAGCACAAGTTTCTGGCCAGGGGG
ACAGTCTTCACGAGCACATCGCTAATCTTGCAGGTAGCCCAGCTATCAAAAAGGGAATACTGCAGACCGT
TAAGGTCGTGGATGAACTCGTCAAAGTAATGGGAAGGCATAAGCCCGAGAATATCGTTATCGAGATGGCC
CGAGAGAACCAAACTACCCAGAAGGGACAGAAGAACAGTAGGGAAAGGATGAAGAGGATTGAAGAGGGTA
TAAAAGAACTGGGGTCCCAAATCCTTAAGGAACACCCAGTTGAAAACACCCAGCTTCAGAATGAGAAGCT
CTACCTGTACTACCTGCAGAACGGCAGGGACATGTACGTGGATCAGGAACTGGACATCAATCGGCTCTCC
GACTACGACGTGGATGCTATCGTGCCCCAGTCTTTTCTCAAAGATGATTCTATTGATAATAAAGTGTTGA
CAAGATCCGATAAAAATAGAGGGAAGAGTGATAACGTCCCCTCAGAAGAAGTTGTCAAGAAAATGAAAAA
TTATTGGCGGCAGCTGCTGAACGCCAAACTGATCACACAACGGAAGTTCGATAATCTGACTAAGGCTGAA
CGAGGTGGCCTGTCTGAGTTGGATAAAGCCGGCTTCATCAAAAGGCAGCTTGTTGAGACACGCCAGATCA
CCAAGCACGTGGCCCAAATTCTCGATTCACGCATGAACACCAAGTACGATGAAAATGACAAACTGATTCG
AGAGGTGAAAGTTATTACTCTGAAGTCTAAGCTGGTCTCAGATTTCAGAAAGGACTTTCAGTTTTATAAG
GTGAGAGAGATCAACAATTACCACCATGCGCATGATGCCTACCTGAATGCAGTGGTAGGCACTGCACTTA
TCAAAAAATATCCCAAGCTTGAATCTGAATTTGTTTACGGAGACTATAAAGTGTACGATGTTAGGAAAAT
GATCGCAAAGTCTGAGCAGGAAATAGGCAAGGCCACCGCTAAGTACTTCTTTTACAGCAATATTATGAAT
TTTTTCAAGACCGAGATTACACTGGCCAATGGAGAGATTCGGAAGCGACCACTTATCGAAACAAACGGAG
AAACAGGAGAAATCGTGTGGGACAAGGGTAGGGATTTCGCGACAGTCCGGAAGGTCCTGTCCATGCCGCA
GGTGAACATCGTTAAAAAGACCGAAGTACAGACCGGAGGCTTCTCCAAGGAAAGTATCCTCCCGAAAAGG
AACAGCGACAAGCTGATCGCACGCAAAAAAGATTGGGACCCCAAGAAATACGGCGGATTCGATTCTCCTA
CAGTCGCTTACAGTGTACTGGTTGTGGCCAAAGTGGAGAAAGGGAAGTCTAAAAAACTCAAAAGCGTCAA
GGAACTGCTGGGCATCACAATCATGGAGCGATCAAGCTTCGAAAAAAACCCCATCGACTTTCTCGAGGCG
AAAGGATATAAAGAGGTCAAAAAAGACCTCATCATTAAGCTTCCCAAGTACTCTCTCTTTGAGCTTGAAA
ACGGCCGGAAACGAATGCTCGCTAGTGCGGGCGAGCTGCAGAAAGGTAACGAGCTGGCACTGCCCTCTAA
ATACGTTAATTTCTTGTATCTGGCCAGCCACTATGAAAAGCTCAAAGGGTCTCCCGAAGATAATGAGCAG
AAGCAGCTGTTCGTGGAACAACACAAACACTACCTTGATGAGATCATCGAGCAAATAAGCGAATTCTCCA
AAAGAGTGATCCTCGCCGACGCTAACCTCGATAAGGTGCTTTCTGCTTACAATAAGCACAGGGATAAGCC
CATCAGGGAGCAGGCAGAAAACATTATCCACTTGTTTACTCTGACCAACTTGGGCGCGCCTGCAGCCTTC
AAGTACTTCGACACCACCATAGACAGAAAGCGGTACACCTCTACAAAGGAGGTCCTGGACGCCACACTGA
TTCATCAGTCAATTACGGGGCTCTATGAAACAAGAATCGACCTCTCTCAGCTCGGTGGAGACAGCAGGGC
TGACCCCAAGAAGAAGAGGAAGGTGGGTGGAGGAGGTTCTGGAGGTGGAGGTTCTGCAGAGTATGTGCGG
GCCCTCTTTGACTTTAATGGGAATGATGAAGAAGATCTTCCCTTTAAGAAAGGAGACATCCTGAGAATCC
GGGATAAGCCTGAAGAGCAGTGGTGGAATGCAGAGGACAGCGAAGGAAAGAGGGGGATGATTCCTGTCCC
TTACGTGGAGAAGTATTCCGGAGACTATAAGGACCACGACGGAGACTACAAGGATCATGATATTGATTAC
AAAGACGATGACGATAAGTCTAGAGGCTCCGGATAAGGATCCTAATAAGCGAATTTCTTATGATTTATGA
TTTTTATTATTAAATAAGTTATAAAAAAAATAAGTGTATACAAATTTTAAAGTGACTCTTAGGTTTTAAA
ACGAAAATTCTTATTCTTGAGTAACTCTTTCCTGTAGGTCAGGTTGCTTTCTCAGGTATAGCATGAGGTC
GCTCTTATTGACCACACCTCTACCGGCATGCCGAGCAAATGCCTGCAAATCGCTCCCGGGCAAAAAACCC
CCTCAAGACCCGTTTAGAGGCCCCAAGGGGTTATGCTATGCATACCAAGCTTCCGCGGTGGAGCTCCAAT
TCGCCCTATAGTGAGTCGTATTACAATTCACTGGCCGTCGTTTTACAACGTCGTGACTGGGAAAACCCTG
GCGTTACCCAACTTAATCGCCTTGCAGCACATCCCCCCTTCGCCAGCTGGCGTAATAGCGAAGAGGCCCG
CACCGATCGCCCTTCCCAACAGTTGCGCAGCCTGAATGGCGAATGGCGCG
[124 nt withheld, positions 8451-8574]
C
[91 nt withheld, positions 8576-8666]
A
[49 nt withheld, positions 8668-8716]
CCTTTGACGTTGGAGTCCACGTTCTTT
[37 nt withheld, positions 8744-8780]
ACCCTATCTCGGTCTATTCTTTTGATTTATAAGGGATTTTGCCGATTTCGGCCTATTGGTTAAAAAATGA
GCTGATTTAACAAAAATTTAACGCGAATTTTAACAAAATATTAACGTTTACAATTTCCTGATGCGGTATT
TTCTCCTTACGCATCTGTGCGGTATTTCACACCGCATATCGACCCTCGAGGAGAACTTCTAGTATATCCA
CATACCTAATATTATTGCCTTATTAAAAATGGAATCGGAACAATTACATCAAAATCCACATTCTCTTCAA
AATCAATTGTCCTGTACTTCCTTGTTCATGTGTGTTCAAAAACGTTATATTTATAGGATAATTATACTCT
ATTTCTCAACAAGTAATTGGTTGTTTGGCCGAGCGGTCTAAGGCGCCTGATTCAAGAAATATCTTGACCG
CAGTTAACTGTGGGAATACTCAGGTATCGTAAGATGCAAGAGTTCGAATCTCTTAGCAACCATTATTTTT
TTCCTCAACATAACGAGAACACACAGGGGCGCTATCGCACAGAATCAAATTCGATGACTGGAAATTTTTT
GTTAATTTCAGAGGTCGCCTGACGCATATACCTTTTTCAACTGAAAAATTGGGAGAAAAAGGAAAGGTGA
GAGGCCGGAACCGGCTTTTCATATAGAATAGAGAAGCGTTCATGACTAAATGCTTGCATCACAATACTTG
AAGTTGACAATATTATTTAAGGACCTATTGTTTTTTCCAATAGGTGGTTAGCAATCGTCTTACTTTCTAA
CTTTTCTTACCTTTTACATTTCAGCAATATATATATATATTTCAAGGATATACCATTCTAATGTCTGCCC
CTATGTCTGCCCCTAAGAAGATCGTCGTTTTGCCAGGTGACCACGTTGGTCAAGAAATCACAGCCGAAGC
CATTAAGGTTCTTAAAGCTATTTCTGATGTTCGTTCCAATGTCAAGTTCGATTTCGAAAATCATTTAATT
GGTGGTGCTGCTATCGATGCTACAGGTGTCCCACTTCCAGATGAGGCGCTGGAAGCCTCCAAGAAGGTTG
ATGCCGTTTTGTTAGGTGCTGTGGGTGGTCCTAAATGGGGTACCGGTAGTGTTAGACCTGAACAAGGTTT
ACTAAAAATCCGTAAAGAACTTCAATTGTACGCCAACTTAAGACCATGTAACTTTGCATCCGACTCTCTT
TTAGACTTATCTCCAATCAAGCCACAATTTGCTAAAGGTACTGACTTCGTTGTTGTCAGAGAATTAGTGG
GAGGTATTTACTTTGGTAAGAGAAAGGAAGACGATGGTGATGGTGTCGCTTGGGATAGTGAACAATACAC
CGTTCCAGAAGTGCAAAGAATCACAAGAATGGCCGCTTTCATGGCCCTACAACATGAGCCACCATTGCCT
ATTTGGTCCTTGGATAAAGCTAATGTTTTGGCCTCTTCAAGATTATGGAGAAAAACTGTGGAGGAAACCA
TCAAGAACGAGTTCCCTACATTGAAGGTTCAACATCAATTGATTGATTCTGCCGCCATGATCCTAGTTAA
GAACCCAACCCACCTAAATGGTATTATAATCACCAGCAACATGTTTGGTGATATCATCTCCGATGAAGCC
TCCGTTATCCCAGGTTCCTTGGGTTTGTTGCCATCTGCGTCCTTGGCCTCTTTGCCAGACAAGAACACCG
CATTTGGTTTGTACGAACCATGCCACGGTTCTGCTCCAGATTTGCCAAAGAATAAGGTTGACCCTATCGC
CACTATCTTGTCTGCTGCAATGATGTTGAAATTGTCATTGAACTTGCCTGAAGAAGGTAAGGCCATTGAA
GATGCAGTTAAAAAGGTTTTGGATGCAGGTATCAGAACTGGTGATTTAGGTGGTTCCAACAGTACCACCG
AAGTCGGTGATGCTGTCGCCGAAGAAGTTAAGAAAATCCTTGCTTAAAAAGATTCTCTTTTTTTATGATA
TTTGTACATAAACTTTATAAATGAAATTCATAATAGAAACGACACGAAATTACAAAATGGAATATGTTCA
TAGGGTAGACGAAACTATATACGCAATCTACATACATTTATCAAGAAGGAGAAAAAGGAGGATAGTAAAG
GAATACAGGTAAGCAAATTGATACTAATGGCTCAACGTGATAAGGAAAAAGAATTGCACTTTAACATTAA
TATTGACAAGGAGGAGGGCACCACACAAAAAGTTAGGTGTAACAGAAAATCATGAAACTACGATTCCTAA
TTTGATATTGGAGGATTTTCTCTAAAAAAAAAAAAATACAACAAATAAAAAACACTCAATGACCTGACCA
TTTGATGGAGTTTAAGTCAATACCTTCTTGAACCATTTCCCATAATGGTGAAAGTTCCCTCAAGAATTTT
ACTCTGTCAGAAACGGCCTTACGACGTAGTCGATATGGTGCACTCTCAGTACAATCTGCTCTGATGCCGC
ATAGTTAAGCCAGCCCCGACACCCGCCAACACCCGCTGACGCGCCCTGACGGGCTTGTCTGCTCCCGGCA
TCCGCTTACAGACAAGCTGTGACCGTCTCCGGGAGCTGCATGTGTCAGAGGTTTTCACCGTCATCACCGA
AACGCGCGA
