>Addgene plasmid #79613 | pRS315e_pGal-dCas9-SH3 | addgene partial sequence | sequence record 152881 | pHybLex_rev 5'-GAGTCACTTTAAAATTTGTATACAC-3'
AAATTCGCTTATTAGGATCCTTATCCGGAGCCTCTAGACTTATCGTCATCGTCTTTGTAATCAATATCAT
GATCCTTGTAGTCTCCGTCGTGGTCCTTATAGTCTCCGGAATACTTCTCCACGTAAGGGACAGGAATCAT
CCCCCTCTTTCCTTCGCTGTCCTCTGCATTCCACCACTGCTCTTCAGGCTTATCCCGGATTCTCAGGATG
TCTCCTTTCTTAAAGGGAAGATCTTCTTCATCATTCCCATTAAAGTCAAAGAGGGCCCGCACATACTCTG
CAGAACCTCCACCTCCAGAACCTCCTCCACCCACCTTCCTCTTCTTCTTGGGGTCAGCCCTGCTGTCTCC
ACCGAGCTGAGAGAGGTCGATTCTTGTTTCATAGAGCCCCGTAATTGACTGATGAATCAGTGTGGCGTCC
AGGACCTCCTTTGTAGAGGTGTACCGCTTTCTGTCTATGGTGGTGTCGAAGTACTTGAAGGCTGCAGGCG
CGCCCAAGTTGGTCAGAGTAAACAAGTGGATAATGTTTTCTGCCTGCTCCCTGATGGGCTTATCCCTGTG
CTTATTGTAAGCAGAAAGCACCTTATCGAGGTTAGCGTCGGCGAGGATCACTCTTTTGGAGAATTCGCTT
ATTTGCTCGATGATCTCATCAAGGTAGTGTTTGTGTTGTTCCACGAACAGCTGCTTCTGCTCATTATCTT
CGGGAGACCCTTTGAGCTTTTCATAGTGGCTGGCCAGATACAAGAAATTAACGTATTTAGAGGGCAGTGC
CAGCTCGTTACCTTTCTGCAGCTCGCC
