>Addgene plasmid #79613 | pRS315e_pGal-dCas9-SH3 | addgene partial sequence | sequence record 153159 | M13pUC-Rev 5'-AGCGGATAACAATTTCACACAGG-3'
TTAACCCTCACTAAAGGGAACAAAAGCTGGTACCGGGCCCGAATTCTCTCCTTCTCTTAGGTGGCAGAGC
AGGTGGAGGGTCGACCATACTAGTTTCAAAAATTCTTACTTTTTTTTTGGATGGACGCAAAGAAGTTTAA
TAATCATATTACATGGCATTACCACCATATACATATCCATATACATATCCATATCTAATCTTACTTATAT
GTTGTGGAAATGTAAAGAGCCCCATTATCTTAGCCTAAAAAAACCTTCTCTTTGGAACTTTCAGTAATAC
GCTTAACTGCTCATTGCTATATTGAAGTACGGATTAGAAGCCGCCGAGCGGGTGACAGCCCTCCGAAGGA
AGACTCTCCTCCGTGCGTCCTCGTCTTCACCGGTCGCGTTCCTGAAACGCAGATGTGCCTCGCGCCGCAC
TGCTCCGAACAATAAAGATTCTACAATACTAGCTTTTATGGTTATGAAGAGGAAAAATTGGCAGTAACCT
GGCCCCACAAACCTTCAAATGAACGAATCAAATTAACAACCATAGGATGATAATGCGATTAGTTTTTTAG
CCTTATTTCTGGGGTAATTAATCAGCGAAGCGATGATTTTTGATCTATTAACAGATATATAAATGCAAAA
ACTGCATAACCACTTTAACTAATACTTTCAACATTTTCGGTTTGTATTACTTCTTATTCAAATGTAATAA
AAGTATCAACAAAAAATTGTTAATATACCTCTATACTTTAACGTCAAGGAGAAAAAACCCATGGACAAGA
AGTACTCCATTGGGCTCGCTATCGGCACAAACAGCGTCGGTTGGGCCGTCATTACGGACGAGTACAAGGT
GCCG
